>Addgene plasmid #210708 | AAV-hSyn-SpdCas9-W3SL | addgene full sequence | sequence record 416254 | Addgene NGS Result
CCTGCAGGCAGCTGCGCGCTCGCTCGCTCACTGAGGCCGCCCGGGCGTCGGGCGACCTTTGGTCGCCCGG
CCTCAGTGAGCGAGCGAGCGCGCAGAGAGGGAGTGGCCAACTCCATCACTAGGGGTTCCTGCGGCCGCAC
GCGTGTGTCTAGACTGCAGAGGGCCCTGCGTATGAGTGCAAGTGGGTTTTAGGACCAGGATGAGGCGGGG
TGGGGGTGCCTACCTGACGACCGACCCCGACCCACTGGACAAGCACCCAACCCCCATTCCCCAAATTGCG
CATCCCCTATCAGAGAGGGGGAGGGGAAACAGGATGCGGCGAGGCGCGTGCGCACTGCCAGCTTCAGCAC
CGCGGACAGTGCCTTCGCCCCCGCCTGGCGGCGCGCGCCACCGCCGCCTCAGCACTGAAGGCGCGCTGAC
GTCACTCGCCGGTCCCCCGCAAACTCCCCTTCCCGGCCACCTTGGTCGCGTCCGCGCCGCCGCCGGCCCA
GCCGGACCGCACCACGCGAGGCGCGAGATAGGGGGGCACGGGCGCGACCATCTGCGCTGCGGCGCCGGCG
ACTCAGCGCTGCCTCAGTCTGCGGTGGGCAGCGGAGGAGTCGTGTCGTGCCTGAGAGCGCAGTGGTACCA
GATCTGCCACCATGGACAAGAAGTACAGCATCGGCCTGGCCATCGGCACCAACTCTGTGGGCTGGGCCGT
GATCACCGACGAGTACAAGGTGCCCAGCAAGAAATTCAAGGTGCTGGGCAACACCGACCGGCACAGCATC
AAGAAGAACCTGATCGGAGCCCTGCTGTTCGACAGCGGCGAAACAGCCGAGGCCACCCGGCTGAAGAGAA
CCGCCAGAAGAAGATACACCAGACGGAAGAACCGGATCTGCTATCTGCAAGAGATCTTCAGCAACGAGAT
GGCCAAGGTGGACGACAGCTTCTTCCACAGACTGGAAGAGTCCTTCCTGGTGGAAGAGGATAAGAAGCAC
GAGCGGCACCCCATCTTCGGCAACATCGTGGACGAGGTGGCCTACCACGAGAAGTACCCCACCATCTACC
ACCTGAGAAAGAAACTGGTGGACAGCACCGACAAGGCCGACCTGCGGCTGATCTATCTGGCCCTGGCCCA
CATGATCAAGTTCCGGGGCCACTTCCTGATCGAGGGCGACCTGAACCCCGACAACAGCGACGTGGACAAG
CTGTTCATCCAGCTGGTGCAGACCTACAACCAGCTGTTCGAGGAAAACCCCATCAACGCCAGCGGCGTGG
ACGCCAAGGCCATCCTGTCTGCCAGACTGAGCAAGAGCAGACGGCTGGAAAATCTGATCGCCCAGCTGCC
CGGCGAGAAGAAGAATGGCCTGTTCGGAAACCTGATTGCCCTGAGCCTGGGCCTGACCCCCAACTTCAAG
AGCAACTTCGACCTGGCCGAGGATGCCAAACTGCAGCTGAGCAAGGACACCTACGACGACGACCTGGACA
ACCTGCTGGCCCAGATCGGCGACCAGTACGCCGACCTGTTTCTGGCCGCCAAGAACCTGTCCGACGCCAT
CCTGCTGAGCGACATCCTGAGAGTGAACACCGAGATCACCAAGGCCCCCCTGAGCGCCTCTATGATCAAG
AGATACGACGAGCACCACCAGGACCTGACCCTGCTGAAAGCTCTCGTGCGGCAGCAGCTGCCTGAGAAGT
ACAAAGAGATTTTCTTCGACCAGAGCAAGAACGGCTACGCCGGCTACATTGACGGCGGAGCCAGCCAGGA
AGAGTTCTACAAGTTCATCAAGCCCATCCTGGAAAAGATGGACGGCACCGAGGAACTGCTCGTGAAGCTG
AACAGAGAGGACCTGCTGCGGAAGCAGCGGACCTTCGACAACGGCAGCATCCCCCACCAGATCCACCTGG
GAGAGCTGCACGCCATTCTGCGGCGGCAGGAAGATTTTTACCCATTCCTGAAGGACAACCGGGAAAAGAT
CGAGAAGATCCTGACCTTCCGCATCCCCTACTACGTGGGCCCTCTGGCCAGGGGAAACAGCAGATTCGCC
TGGATGACCAGAAAGAGCGAGGAAACCATCACCCCCTGGAACTTCGAGGAAGTGGTGGACAAGGGCGCTT
CCGCCCAGAGCTTCATCGAGCGGATGACCAACTTCGATAAGAACCTGCCCAACGAGAAGGTGCTGCCCAA
GCACAGCCTGCTGTACGAGTACTTCACCGTGTATAACGAGCTGACCAAAGTGAAATACGTGACCGAGGGA
ATGAGAAAGCCCGCCTTCCTGAGCGGCGAGCAGAAAAAGGCCATCGTGGACCTGCTGTTCAAGACCAACC
GGAAAGTGACCGTGAAGCAGCTGAAAGAGGACTACTTCAAGAAAATCGAGTGCTTCGACTCCGTGGAAAT
CTCCGGCGTGGAAGATCGGTTCAACGCCTCCCTGGGCACATACCACGATCTGCTGAAAATTATCAAGGAC
AAGGACTTCCTGGACAATGAGGAAAACGAGGACATTCTGGAAGATATCGTGCTGACCCTGACACTGTTTG
AGGACAGAGAGATGATCGAGGAACGGCTGAAAACCTATGCCCACCTGTTCGACGACAAAGTGATGAAGCA
GCTGAAGCGGCGGAGATACACCGGCTGGGGCAGGCTGAGCCGGAAGCTGATCAACGGCATCCGGGACAAG
CAGTCCGGCAAGACAATCCTGGATTTCCTGAAGTCCGACGGCTTCGCCAACAGAAACTTCATGCAGCTGA
TCCACGACGACAGCCTGACCTTTAAAGAGGACATCCAGAAAGCCCAGGTGTCCGGCCAGGGCGATAGCCT
GCACGAGCACATTGCCAATCTGGCCGGCAGCCCCGCCATTAAGAAGGGCATCCTGCAGACAGTGAAGGTG
GTGGACGAGCTCGTGAAAGTGATGGGCCGGCACAAGCCCGAGAACATCGTGATCGAAATGGCCAGAGAGA
ACCAGACCACCCAGAAGGGACAGAAGAACAGCCGCGAGAGAATGAAGCGGATCGAAGAGGGCATCAAAGA
GCTGGGCAGCCAGATCCTGAAAGAACACCCCGTGGAAAACACCCAGCTGCAGAACGAGAAGCTGTACCTG
TACTACCTGCAGAATGGGCGGGATATGTACGTGGACCAGGAACTGGACATCAACCGGCTGTCCGACTACG
ATGTGGACGCCATCGTGCCTCAGAGCTTTCTGAAGGACGACTCCATCGACAACAAGGTGCTGACCAGAAG
CGACAAGAACCGGGGCAAGAGCGACAACGTGCCCTCCGAAGAGGTCGTGAAGAAGATGAAGAACTACTGG
CGGCAGCTGCTGAACGCCAAGCTGATTACCCAGAGAAAGTTCGACAATCTGACCAAGGCCGAGAGAGGCG
GCCTGAGCGAACTGGATAAGGCCGGCTTCATCAAGAGACAGCTGGTGGAAACCCGGCAGATCACAAAGCA
CGTGGCACAGATCCTGGACTCCCGGATGAACACTAAGTACGACGAGAATGACAAGCTGATCCGGGAAGTG
AAAGTGATCACCCTGAAGTCCAAGCTGGTGTCCGATTTCCGGAAGGATTTCCAGTTTTACAAAGTGCGCG
AGATCAACAACTACCACCACGCCCACGACGCCTACCTGAACGCCGTCGTGGGAACCGCCCTGATCAAAAA
GTACCCTAAGCTGGAAAGCGAGTTCGTGTACGGCGACTACAAGGTGTACGACGTGCGGAAGATGATCGCC
AAGAGCGAGCAGGAAATCGGCAAGGCTACCGCCAAGTACTTCTTCTACAGCAACATCATGAACTTTTTCA
AGACCGAGATTACCCTGGCCAACGGCGAGATCCGGAAGCGGCCTCTGATCGAGACAAACGGCGAAACCGG
GGAGATCGTGTGGGATAAGGGCCGGGATTTTGCCACCGTGCGGAAAGTGCTGAGCATGCCCCAAGTGAAT
ATCGTGAAAAAGACCGAGGTGCAGACAGGCGGCTTCAGCAAAGAGTCTATCCTGCCCAAGAGGAACAGCG
ATAAGCTGATCGCCAGAAAGAAGGACTGGGACCCTAAGAAGTACGGCGGCTTCGACAGCCCCACCGTGGC
CTATTCTGTGCTGGTGGTGGCCAAAGTGGAAAAGGGCAAGTCCAAGAAACTGAAGAGTGTGAAAGAGCTG
CTGGGGATCACCATCATGGAAAGAAGCAGCTTCGAGAAGAATCCCATCGACTTTCTGGAAGCCAAGGGCT
ACAAAGAAGTGAAAAAGGACCTGATCATCAAGCTGCCTAAGTACTCCCTGTTCGAGCTGGAAAACGGCCG
GAAGAGAATGCTGGCCTCTGCCGGCGAACTGCAGAAGGGAAACGAACTGGCCCTGCCCTCCAAATATGTG
AACTTCCTGTACCTGGCCAGCCACTATGAGAAGCTGAAGGGCTCCCCCGAGGATAATGAGCAGAAACAGC
TGTTTGTGGAACAGCACAAGCACTACCTGGACGAGATCATCGAGCAGATCAGCGAGTTCTCCAAGAGAGT
GATCCTGGCCGACGCTAATCTGGACAAAGTGCTGTCCGCCTACAACAAGCACCGGGATAAGCCCATCAGA
GAGCAGGCCGAGAATATCATCCACCTGTTTACCCTGACCAATCTGGGAGCCCCTGCCGCCTTCAAGTACT
TTGACACCACCATCGACCGGAAGAGGTACACCAGCACCAAAGAGGTGCTGGACGCCACCCTGATCCACCA
GAGCATCACCGGCCTGTACGAGACACGGATCGACCTGTCTCAGCTGGGAGGCGACAAGCGACCTGCCGCC
ACAAAGAAGGCTGGACAGGCTAAGAAGAAGAAAAGTGGTGGAGGAAGTGGCGGGTCAGGGTCGGGATCCC
CGAAAAAGAAACGCAAAGTTGATTACAAAGACGATGACGATAAGTGAATCGAATTCCGCTCGAGATAATC
AACCTCTGGATTACAAAATTTGTGAAAGATTGACTGGTATTCTTAACTATGTTGCTCCTTTTACGCTATG
TGGATACGCTGCTTTAATGCCTTTGTATCATGCTATTGCTTCCCGTATGGCTTTCATTTTCTCCTCCTTG
TATAAATCCTGGTTAGTTCTTGCCACGGCGGAACTCATCGCCGCCTGCCTTGCCCGCTGCTGGACAGGGG
CTCGGCTGTTGGGCACTGACAATTCCGTGGTGTTTATTTGTGAAATTTGTGATGCTATTGCTTTATTTGT
AACCATCTAGCTTTATTTGTGAAATTTGTGATGCTATTGCTTTATTTGTAACCATTATAAGCTGCAATAA
ACAAGTTACAACAACAATTGCATTCATTTTATGTTTCAGGTTCAGGGGGAGATGTGGGAGGTTTTTTAAA
GCGGCCGCAGGAACCCCTAGTGATGGAGTTGGCCACTCCCTCTCTGCGCGCTCGCTCGCTCACTGAGGCC
GGGCGACCAAAGGTCGCCCGACGCCCGGGCTTTGCCCGGGCGGCCTCAGTGAGCGAGCGAGCGCGCAGCT
GCCTGCAGGGGCGCCTGATGCGGTATTTTCTCCTTACGCATCTGTGCGGTATTTCACACCGCATA
[95 nt withheld, positions 5526-5620]
T
[46 nt withheld, positions 5622-5667]
C
[141 nt withheld, positions 5669-5809]
CCTTTGACGTTGGAGTCCACGTTCTTT
[37 nt withheld, positions 5837-5873]
ACTCTATCTCGGGCTATTCTTTTGATTTATAAGGGATTTTGCCGATTTCGGTCTATTGGTTAAAAAATGA
GCTGATTTAACAAAAATTTAACGCGAATTTTAACAAAATATTAACGTTTACAATTTTATGGTGCACTCTC
AGTACAATCTGCTCTGATGCCGCATAGTTAAGCCAGCCCCGACACCCGCCAACACCCGCTGACGCGCCCT
GACGGGCTTGTCTGCTCCCGGCATCCGCTTACAGACAAGCTGTGACCGTCTCCGGGAGCTGCATGTGTCA
GAGGTTTTCACCGTCATCACCGAAACGCGCGAGACGAAAGGGCCTCGTGATACGCCTATTTTTATAGGTT
AATGTCATGATAATAATGGTTTCTTAGACGTCAGGTGGCACTTTTCGGGGAAATGTGCGCGGAACCCCTA
TTTGTTTATTTTTCTAAATACATTCAAATATGTATCCGCTCATGAGACAATAACCCTGATAAATGCTTCA
ATAATATTGAAAAAGGAAGAGTATGAGTATTCAACATTTCCGTGTCGCCCTTATTCCCTTTTTTGCGGCA
TTTTGCCTTCCTGTTTTTGCTCACCCAGAAACGCTGGTGAAAGTAAAAGATGCTGAAGATCAGTTGGGTG
CACGAGTGGGTTACATCGAACTGGATCTCAACAGCGGTAAGATCCTTGAGAGTTTTCGCCCCGAAGAACG
TTTTCCAATGATGAGCACTTTTAAAGTTCTGCTATGTGGCGCGGTATTATCCCGTATTGACGCCGGGCAA
GAGCAACTCGGTCGCCGCATACACTATTCTCAGAATGACTTGGTTGAGTACTCACCAGTCACAGAAAAGC
ATCTTACGGATGGCATGACAGTAAGAGAATTATGCAGTGCTGCCATAACCATGAGTGATAACACTGCGGC
CAACTTACTTCTGACAACGATCGGAGGACCGAAGGAGCTAACCGCTTTTTTGCACAACATGGGGGATCAT
GTAACTCGCCTTGATCGTTGGGAACCGGAGCTGAATGAAGCCATACCAAACGACGAGCGTGACACCACGA
TGCCTGTAGCAATGGCAACAACGTTGCGCAAACTATTAACTGGCGAACTACTTACTCTAGCTTCCCGGCA
ACAATTAATAGACTGGATGGAGGCGGATAAAGTTGCAGGACCACTTCTGCGCTCGGCCCTTCCGGCTGGC
TGGTTTATTGCTGATAAATCTGGAGCCGGTGAGCGTGGGTCTCGCGGTATCATTGCAGCACTGGGGCCAG
ATGGTAAGCCCTCCCGTATCGTAGTTATCTACACGACGGGGAGTCAGGCAACTATGGATGAACGAAATAG
ACAGATCGCTGAGATAGGTGCCTCACTGATTAAGCATTGGTAACTGTCAGACCAAGTTTACTCATATATA
CTTTAGATTGATTTAAAACTTCATTTTTAATTTAAAAGGATCTAGGTGAAGATCCTTTTTGATAATCTCA
TGACCAAAATCCCTTAACGTGAGTTTTCGTTCCACTGAGCGTCAGACCCCGTAGAAAAGATCAAAGGATC
TTCTTGAGATCCTTTTTTTCTGCGCGTAATCTGCTGCTTGCAAACAAAAAAACCACCGCTACCAGCGGTG
GTTTGTTTGCCGGATCAAGAGCTACCAACTCTTTTTCCGAAGGTAACTGGCTTCAGCAGAGCGCAGATAC
CAAATACTGTTCTTCTAGTGTAGCCGTAGTTAGGCCACCACTTCAAGAACTCTGTAGCACCGCCTACATA
CCTCGCTCTGCTAATCCTGTTACCAGTGGCTGCTGCCAGTGGCGATAAGTCGTGTCTTACCGGGTTGGAC
TCAAGACGATAGTTACCGGATAAGGCGCAGCGGTCGGGCTGAACGGGGGGTTCGTGCACACAGCCCAGCT
TGGAGCGAACGACCTACACCGAACTGAGATACCTACAGCGTGAGCTATGAGAAAGCGCCACGCTTCCCGA
AGGGAGAAAGGCGGACAGGTATCCGGTAAGCGGCAGGGTCGGAACAGGAGAGCGCACGAGGGAGCTTCCA
GGGGGAAACGCCTGGTATCTTTATAGTCCTGTCGGGTTTCGCCACCTCTGACTTGAGCGTCGATTTTTGT
GATGCTCGTCAGGGGGGCGGAGCCTATGGAAAAACGCCAGCAACGCGGCCTTTTTACGGTTCCTGGCCTT
TTGCTGGCCTTTTGCTCACATGT
Features (pLannotate 1.2.2; 17 found; start..end, strand, type, name):
     12..39      +  repeat_region  AAV2 ITR (fragment): inverted terminal repeat of adeno-associated virus serotype 2 inverted
     68..95      +  repeat_region  AAV2 ITR (fragment): inverted terminal repeat of adeno-associated virus serotype 2 inverted
    175..622     +  promoter       hSyn promoter: human synapsin I promoter; confers neuron-specific expression (Kügler et al., 2003)
    645..2246    +  CDS            dCas9(N): N-terminal portion of catalytically inactive Streptococcus pyogenes dCas9 carrying the D10A mutation (Zetsche et al., 2015)
   2247..4745    +  CDS            Cas9(C): C-terminal portion of Streptococcus pyogenes Cas9 (Zetsche et al., 2015)
   4897..5054    +  misc_feature   WPRE (fragment): woodchuck hepatitis virus posttranscriptional regulatory element
   5060..5144    +  misc_feature   WPRE (fragment): woodchuck hepatitis virus posttranscriptional regulatory element
   5143..5186    -  polyA_signal   SV40 poly(A) signal (fragment): SV40 polyadenylation signal
   5190..5257    -  polyA_signal   SV40 poly(A) signal (fragment): SV40 polyadenylation signal
   5329..5469    +  repeat_region  AAV2 ITR: inverted terminal repeat of adeno-associated virus serotype 2 inverted
   5474..5525    -  misc_feature   bom (fragment): basis of mobility region from pBR322
   5544..5999    +  rep_origin     f1 ori (sequence partly withheld): f1 bacteriophage origin of replication; arrow indicates direction of (+) strand synthesis
   6000..6049    -  misc_feature   bom (fragment): basis of mobility region from pBR322
   6151..6186    -  CDS            rop (fragment): Rop protein, which maintains plasmids at low copy number; rop
   6281..6385    +  promoter       AmpR promoter: bla
   6386..7246    +  CDS            AmpR: β-lactamase; bla; confers resistance to ampicillin, carbenicillin, and related antibiotics
   7417..8005    +  rep_origin     ori: high-copy-number ColE1/pMB1/pBR322/pUC origin of replication
