[The description below was written by a language model from this plasmid's Addgene catalogue record and pLannotate feature annotations shown in this document.]
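Description:
AAV-hSyn-SpdCas9-W3SL is an adeno-associated virus transfer plasmid built on a pAAV backbone for neuron-directed expression of catalytically inactive Streptococcus pyogenes Cas9. The 8,066-nt sequence carries AAV2 inverted terminal repeats flanking the expression cassette. One ITR is annotated in full and the other only as short fragments, which is common in sequencing reads of these structured repeats. The ITRs allow the intervening DNA to be packaged into recombinant AAV particles when helper functions are supplied. In bacteria the plasmid is maintained through a ColE1/pUC-type origin and selected with ampicillin via the bla gene; an f1 origin is also present. The record lists it as low copy and names recombination-deficient strains for propagation, consistent with the need to preserve the ITRs.

The payload is driven by the human synapsin I promoter, which restricts expression to neurons. It controls a roughly 4.1 kb dCas9 open reading frame bearing the D10A and H840A mutations that abolish both nuclease activities while retaining guide RNA-directed DNA binding. The annotation software splits this into N- and C-terminal portions, but they are contiguous. The catalogue entry records a C-terminal FLAG tag, though it is not separately annotated. Downstream sit short WPRE fragments followed by SV40 polyadenylation signal fragments, matching the compact "W3SL" element in the name, a truncated post-transcriptional enhancer and poly(A) cassette used to save space given AAV's limited packaging capacity. No guide RNA cassette or effector domain is annotated, so those components would presumably be supplied separately. The associated publication concerns synthetic transcriptional control with compact transactivation modules.
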