Addgene plasmid #210708: AAV-hSyn-SpdCas9-W3SL
Purpose: This Plasmid express hSyn promoter driven SpdCas9
Depositing lab: Isaac Hilton. Depositing organization: Rice University. Publication: Compact engineered human mechanosensitive transactivation modules enable potent and versatile synthetic transcriptional control. Mahata B, Cabrera A, Brenner DA, Guerra-Resendez RS, Li J, Goell J, Wang K, Guo Y, Escobar M, Parthasarathy AK, Szadowski H, Bedford G, Reed DR, Kim S, Hilton IB. Nat Methods. 2023 Oct 9. doi: 10.1038/s41592-023-02036-1. PubMed 37813990.
Backbone
  Vector backbone: pAAV
  Vector type: Mammalian Expression, AAV, CRISPR
Growth in bacteria
  Bacterial resistance: Ampicillin, 100 μg/mL
  Growth temperature: 37°C
  Growth strain: NEB Stable
  Copy number: Low Copy
Gene/Insert
  Gene/Insert name: S. Pyogenes dCas9
  Species: Synthetic; Streptococcus pyogenes
  Insert size (bp): 4104
  Mutation: D10A/H840A
  Promoter: hSyn
  Tag / fusion protein: FLAG (C terminal on insert)
  Cloning method: Gibson Cloning
  Sequencing primers: 5′ TCGTGTCGTGCCTGAGAGCG
Terms and licenses: Academic/Nonprofit Terms; Industry Terms: Not Available to Industry
Depositor comments: Stbl3 is also a suitable growth strain.
How to cite: AAV-hSyn-SpdCas9-W3SL was a gift from Isaac Hilton (Addgene plasmid # 210708 ; http://n2t.net/addgene:210708 ; RRID:Addgene_210708)
